>Addgene plasmid #79486 | pENTR221-CMV.Pro | addgene full sequence | sequence record 178179 | Addgene NGS Result
CTTTCCTGCGTTATCCCCTGATTCTGTGGATAACCGTATTACCGCCTTTGAGTGAGCTGATACCGCTCGC
CGCAGCCGAACGACCGAGCGCAGCGAGTCAGTGAGCGAGGAAGCGGAAGAGCGCCCAATACGCAAACCGC
CTCTCCCCGCGCGTTGGCCGATTCATTAATGCAGCTGGCACGACAGGTTTCCCGACTGGAAAGCGGGCAG
TGAGCGCAACGCAATTAATACGCGTACCGCTAGCCAGGAAGAGTTTGTAGAAACGCAAAAAGGCCATCCG
TCAGGATGGCCTTCTGCTTAGTTTGATGCCTGGCAGTTTATGGCGGGCGTCCTGCCCGCCACCCTCCGGG
CCGTTGCTTCACAACGTTCAAATCCGCTCCCGGCGGATTTGTCCTACTCAGGAGAGCGTTCACCGACAAA
CAACAGATAAAACGAAAGGCCCAGTCTTCCGACTGAGCCTTTCGTTTTATTTGATGCCTGGCAGTTCCCT
ACTCTCGCGTTAACGCTAGCATGGATGTTTTCCCAGTCACGACGTTGTAAAACGACGGCCAGTCTTAAGC
TCGGGCCCCAAATAATGATTTTATTTTGACTGATAGTGACCTGTTCGTTGCAACAAATTGATGAGCAATG
CTTTTTTATAATGCCAACTTTGTACAAAAAAGCAGGCTTACGATGTACGGGCCAGATATACGCGTTGACA
TTGATTATTGACTAGTTATTAATAGTAATCAATTACGGGGTCATTAGTTCATAGCCCATATATGGAGTTC
CGCGTTACATAACTTACGGTAAATGGCCCGCCTGGCTGACCGCCCAACGACCCCCGCCCATTGACGTCAA
TAATGACGTATGTTCCCATAGTAACGCCAATAGGGACTTTCCATTGACGTCAATGGGTGGAGTATTTACG
GTAAACTGCCCACTTGGCAGTACATCAAGTGTATCATATGCCAAGTACGCCCCCTATTGACGTCAATGAC
GGTAAATGGCCCGCCTGGCATTATGCCCAGTACATGACCTTATGGGACTTTCCTACTTGGCAGTACATCT
ACGTATTAGTCATCGCTATTACCATGGTGATGCGGTTTTGGCAGTACATCAATGGGCGTGGATAGCGGTT
TGACTCACGGGGATTTCCAAGTCTCCACCCCATTGACGTCAATGGGAGTTTGTTTTGGCACCAAAATCAA
CGGGACTTTCCAAAATGTCGTAACAACTCCGCCCCATTGACGCAAATGGGCGGTAGGCGTGTACGGTGGG
AGGTCTATATAAGCAGAGCTCTCTGGCTAACTAGAGAACCCACTGCTACAACTTTGTATACAAAAGTTGA
ACGAGAAACGTAAAATGATATAAATATCAATATATTAAATTAGATTTTGCATAAAAAACAGACTACATAA
TACTGTAAAACACAACATATCCAGTCACTATGAATCAACTACTTAGATGGTATTAGTGACCTGTACTGCA
GGGCGGCCGCGATATCCCCTATAGTGAGTCGTATTACATGGTCATAGCTGTTTCCTGGCAGCTCTGGCCC
GTGTCTCAAAATCTCTGATGTTACATTGCACAAGATAAAAATATATCATCATGAACAATAAAACTGTCTG
CTTACATAAACAGTAATACAAGGGGTGTTATGAGCCATATTCAACGGGAAACGTCGAGGCCGCGATTAAA
TTCCAACATGGATGCTGATTTATATGGGTATAAATGGGCTCGCGATAATGTCGGGCAATCAGGTGCGACA
ATCTATCGCTTGTATGGGAAGCCCGATGCGCCAGAGTTGTTTCTGAAACATGGCAAAGGTAGCGTTGCCA
ATGATGTTACAGATGAGATGGTCAGACTAAACTGGCTGACGGAATTTATGCCTCTTCCGACCATCAAGCA
TTTTATCCGTACTCCTGATGATGCATGGTTACTCACCACTGCGATCCCCGGAAAAACAGCATTCCAGGTA
TTAGAAGAATATCCTGATTCAGGTGAAAATATTGTTGATGCGCTGGCAGTGTTCCTGCGCCGGTTGCATT
CGATTCCTGTTTGTAATTGTCCTTTTAACAGCGATCGCGTATTTCGTCTCGCTCAGGCGCAATCACGAAT
GAATAACGGTTTGGTTGATGCGAGTGATTTTGATGACGAGCGTAATGGCTGGCCTGTTGAACAAGTCTGG
AAAGAAATGCATAAACTTTTGCCATTCTCACCGGATTCAGTCGTCACTCATGGTGATTTCTCACTTGATA
ACCTTATTTTTGACGAGGGGAAATTAATAGGTTGTATTGATGTTGGACGAGTCGGAATCGCAGACCGATA
CCAGGATCTTGCCATCCTATGGAACTGCCTCGGTGAGTTTTCTCCTTCATTACAGAAACGGCTTTTTCAA
AAATATGGTATTGATAATCCTGATATGAATAAATTGCAGTTTCATTTGATGCTCGATGAGTTTTTCTAAT
CAGAATTGGTTAATTGGTTGTAACACTGGCAGAGCATTACGCTGACTTGACGGGACGGCGCAAGCTCATG
ACCAAAATCCCTTAACGTGAGTTACGCGTCGTTCCACTGAGCGTCAGACCCCGTAGAAAAGATCAAAGGA
TCTTCTTGAGATCCTTTTTTTCTGCGCGTAATCTGCTGCTTGCAAACAAAAAAACCACCGCTACCAGCGG
TGGTTTGTTTGCCGGATCAAGAGCTACCAACTCTTTTTCCGAAGGTAACTGGCTTCAGCAGAGCGCAGAT
ACCAAATACTGTTCTTCTAGTGTAGCCGTAGTTAGGCCACCACTTCAAGAACTCTGTAGCACCGCCTACA
TACCTCGCTCTGCTAATCCTGTTACCAGTGGCTGCTGCCAGTGGCGATAAGTCGTGTCTTACCGGGTTGG
ACTCAAGACGATAGTTACCGGATAAGGCGCAGCGGTCGGGCTGAACGGGGGGTTCGTGCACACAGCCCAG
CTTGGAGCGAACGACCTACACCGAACTGAGATACCTACAGCGTGAGCTATGAGAAAGCGCCACGCTTCCC
GAAGGGAGAAAGGCGGACAGGTATCCGGTAAGCGGCAGGGTCGGAACAGGAGAGCGCACGAGGGAGCTTC
CAGGGGGAAACGCCTGGTATCTTTATAGTCCTGTCGGGTTTCGCCACCTCTGACTTGAGCGTCGATTTTT
GTGATGCTCGTCAGGGGGGCGGAGCCTATGGAAAAACGCCAGCAACGCGGCCTTTTTACGGTTCCTGGCC
TTTTGCTGGCCTTTTGCTCACATGTT
Features (pLannotate 1.2.2; 11 found; start..end, strand, type, name):
    121..213     +  CDS            lacI (fragment): lac repressor; lacI; The lac repressor binds to the lac operator to inhibit transcription in E. coli. This inhibition can be relieved by adding lactose or isopropyl-β-D-thiogalactopyranoside (IPTG).
    268..295     -  terminator     rrnB T2 terminator: transcription terminator T2 from the E. coli rrnB gene
    427..470     +  terminator     rrnB T1 terminator: Escherichia coli rrnB; transcription terminator T1 from the E. coli rrnB gene
    517..553     -  CDS            lacZα (fragment): LacZα fragment of β-galactosidase; lacZ fragment
    569..668     +  protein_bind   attL1: mutant version of attL; recombination site for the Gateway® LR reaction LR Clonase™
    697..1076    +  enhancer       CMV enhancer: human cytomegalovirus immediate early enhancer
   1077..1280    +  promoter       CMV promoter: human cytomegalovirus (CMV) immediate early promoter
   1309..1432    +  protein_bind   attR5: mutant version of attR; recombination site for the Gateway® LR reaction LR Clonase™
   1488..1506    -  promoter       T7 promoter: promoter for bacteriophage T7 RNA polymerase
   1640..2449    +  CDS            KanR: aminoglycoside phosphotransferase; aph(3')-Ia; confers resistance to kanamycin in bacteria or G418 (Geneticin®) in eukaryotes
   2596..3184    +  rep_origin     ori: high-copy-number ColE1/pMB1/pBR322/pUC origin of replication
