[The description below was written by a language model from this plasmid's Addgene catalogue record and pLannotate feature annotations shown in this document.]
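Description:
pENTR221-CMV.Pro is a MultiSite Gateway entry clone made by recombining a CMV promoter fragment into the donor vector pDONR221-P1P5r. It is a small (3,246 bp) bacterial plasmid with no expression function of its own. It replicates in E. coli from a high-copy ColE1/pUC-type origin and is selected with kanamycin through the aph(3')-Ia (KanR) gene. The finished clone is smaller than the listed 4,765 bp backbone, which is consistent with the donor vector's recombination cassette having been replaced by the much shorter insert during Gateway cloning. The rrnB T1 and T2 terminators lie upstream of the recombination cassette, where they shield the insert from read-through transcription originating in the backbone. Short lacI and lacZα fragments and a T7 promoter are also annotated; these appear to be backbone remnants and flanking sequence.

The payload is the human cytomegalovirus immediate-early enhancer followed directly by the CMV promoter, recorded as a 587 bp insert. It is flanked by attL1 upstream and attR5 downstream. No coding sequence, tag or polyadenylation signal is present between the att sites, so the plasmid supplies only a strong constitutive mammalian promoter module. The attL1/attR5 pairing defines it as the first fragment in a two-fragment MultiSite Gateway LR reaction. There it is combined with a compatible second-position entry clone, typically one carrying a gene of interest, and a destination vector, so that the promoter is placed in a fixed order and orientation upstream of the second element. It belongs to a modular vector platform intended for rapid assembly of complex stable transgenes. The insert can be verified by sequencing from the flanking M13 forward and reverse primer sites.
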