Addgene plasmid #79486: pENTR221-CMV.Pro
Purpose: MultiSite Gateway entry clones, first fragment, (attL1, attR5), CMV promoter
Depositing lab: Peter Jon Nelson. Depositing organization: Klinikum der Ludwig Maximilians-Universitaet Muenchen. Publication: A vector platform for the rapid and efficient engineering of stable complex transgenes. Jackel C, Nogueira MS, Ehni N, Kraus C, Ranke J, Dohmann M, Noessner E, Nelson PJ. Sci Rep. 2016 Oct 3;6:34365. doi: 10.1038/srep34365. PubMed 27694838.
Backbone
  Vector backbone: pDONR221-P1P5r
  Backbone manufacturer: Thermo Scientific
  Backbone size w/o insert (bp): 4765
  Total vector size (bp): 3246
  Modifications to backbone: Gateway cloned CMV Promoter Insert
  Vector type: Multisite Gateway Entry Clone
Growth in bacteria
  Bacterial resistance: Kanamycin, 50 μg/mL
  Growth temperature: 37°C
  Growth strain: DH5alpha
  Copy number: High Copy
Gene/Insert
  Gene/Insert name: CMV Promoter
  Species: Synthetic
  Insert size (bp): 587
  Promoter: CMV Promoter
  Cloning method: Gateway Cloning
  Sequencing primers: 5′ M13-FP; 3′ M13-RP
Terms and licenses: Academic/Nonprofit Terms; Industry Terms: Not Available to Industry
Depositor comments: Multisite Gateway Entry Clone for constitutive CMV Promoter. First Fragment for 2 Fragment MultiSite Gateway LR reaction.
How to cite: pENTR221-CMV.Pro was a gift from Peter Jon Nelson (Addgene plasmid # 79486 ; http://n2t.net/addgene:79486 ; RRID:Addgene_79486)
